>Addgene plasmid #133424 | pYES2-STE2-1D4 | addgene full sequence | sequence record 267643 | Addgene NGS Result
CGGATTAGAAGCCGCCGAGCGGGTGACAGCCCTCCGAAGGAAGACTCTCCTCCGTGCGTCCTCGTCTTCA
CCGGTCGCGTTCCTGAAACGCAGATGTGCCTCGCGCCGCACTGCTCCGAACAATAAAGATTCTACAATAC
TAGCTTTTATGGTTATGAAGAGGAAAAATTGGCAGTAACCTGGCCCCACAAACCTTCAAATGAACGAATC
AAATTAACAACCATAGGATGATAATGCGATTAGTTTTTTAGCCTTATTTCTGGGGTAATTAATCAGCGAA
GCGATGATTTTTGATCTATTAACAGATATATAAATGCAAAAACTGCATAACCACTTTAACTAATACTTTC
AACATTTTCGGTTTGTATTACTTCTTATTCAAATGTAATAAAAGTATCAACAAAAAATTGTTAATATACC
TCTATACTTTAACGTCAAGGAGAAAAAACCCCGGATCGGACTACTAGCAGCTGTAATACGACTCACTATA
GGGAATATTAAGCTTGGTACCGAGCTCGGATCCACTAGTAACGGCCGCCAGTGTGCTGGAATTCATAATG
TCTGATGCGGCTCCTTCATTGAGCAATCTATTTTATGATCCAACGTATAATCCTGGTCAAAGCACCATTA
ACTACACTTCCATATATGGGAATGGATCTACCATCACTTTCGATGAGTTGCAAGGTTTAGTTAACAGTAC
TGTTACTCAGGCCATTATGTTTGGTGTCAGATCAGGCGCCGCTGCTTTGACTTTGATTGTCATGTGGATG
ACATCGAGAAGCAGAAAAACGCCGATTTTCATTATCAACCAAGTTTCATTGTTTTTAATCATTTTGCATT
CTGCACTCTATTTTAAATATTTACTGTCTAATTACTCTTCAGTGACTTACGCTCTCACCGGATTTCCTCA
GTTCATCAGTAGAGGTGACGTTCATGTTTATGGTGCTACAAATATAATTCAAGTCCTTCTTGTGGCTTCT
ATTGAGACTTCACTGGTGTTTCAGATAAAAGTTATTTTCACAGGCGACAACTTCAAAAGGATAGGTTTGA
TGCTGACGTCGATATCTTTCACTTTAGGGATTGCTACAGTTACCATGTATTTTGTAAGCGCTGTTAAAGG
TATGATTGTGACTTATAATGATGTTAGTGCCACCCAAGATAAATACTTCAATGCATCCACAATTTTACTT
GCATCCTCAATAAACTTTATGTCATTTGTCCTGGTAGTTAAATTGATTTTAGCTATTAGATCAAGAAGAT
TCCTTGGTCTCAAGCAGTTCGATAGTTTCCATATTTTACTCATAATGTCAGCTCAATCTTTGTTGGTACC
ATCGATAATATTCATCCTCGCATACAGTTTGAAACCAAACCAGGGAACAGATGTCTTGACTACTGTTGCA
ACATTACTTGCTGTATTGTCTTTACCATTATCATCAATGTGGGCCACGGCTGCTAATAATGCGTCGACCA
CCGTCTCCAAGACAGAGACCAGCCAAGTGGCGCCTGCCTAAGGATCCTAAGCGGCCGCTCGAGCATGCAT
CTAGAGGGCCGCATCATGTAATTAGTTATGTCACGCTTACATTCACGCCCTCCCCCCACATCCGCTCTAA
CCGAAAAGGAAGGAGTTAGACAACCTGAAGTCTAGGTCCCTATTTATTTTTTTATAGTTATGTTAGTATT
AAGAACGTTATTTATATTTCAAATTTTTCTTTTTTTTCTGTACAGACGCGTGTACGCATGTAACATTATA
CTGAAAACCTTGCTTGAGAAGGTTTTGGGACGCTCGAAGGCTTTAATTTGCAAGCTGCGGCCCTGCATTA
ATGAATCGGCCAACGCGCGGGGAGAGGCGGTTTGCGTATTGGGCGCTCTTCCGCTTCCTCGCTCACTGAC
TCGCTGCGCTCGGTCGTTCGGCTGCGGCGAGCGGTATCAGCTCACTCAAAGGCGGTAATACGGTTATCCA
CAGAATCAGGGGATAACGCAGGAAAGAACATGTGAGCAAAAGGCCAGCAAAAGGCCAGGAACCGTAAAAA
GGCCGCGTTGCTGGCGTTTTTCCATAGGCTCCGCCCCCCTGACGAGCATCACAAAAATCGACGCTCAAGT
CAGAGGTGGCGAAACCCGACAGGACTATAAAGATACCAGGCGTTTCCCCCTGGAAGCTCCCTCGTGCGCT
CTCCTGTTCCGACCCTGCCGCTTACCGGATACCTGTCCGCCTTTCTCCCTTCGGGAAGCGTGGCGCTTTC
TCATAGCTCACGCTGTAGGTATCTCAGTTCGGTGTAGGTCGTTCGCTCCAAGCTGGGCTGTGTGCACGAA
CCCCCCGTTCAGCCCGACCGCTGCGCCTTATCCGGTAACTATCGTCTTGAGTCCAACCCGGTAAGACACG
ACTTATCGCCACTGGCAGCAGCCACTGGTAACAGGATTAGCAGAGCGAGGTATGTAGGCGGTGCTACAGA
GTTCTTGAAGTGGTGGCCTAACTACGGCTACACTAGAAGAACAGTATTTGGTATCTGCGCTCTGCTGAAG
CCAGTTACCTTCGGAAAAAGAGTTGGTAGCTCTTGATCCGGCAAACAAACCACCGCTGGTAGCGGTGGTT
TTTTTGTTTGCAAGCAGCAGATTACGCGCAGAAAAAAAGGATCTCAAGAAGATCCTTTGATCTTTTCTAC
GGGGTCTGACGCTCAGTGGAACGAAAACTCACGTTAAGGGATTTTGGTCATGAGATTATCAAAAAGGATC
TTCACCTAGATCCTTTTAAATTAAAAATGAAGTTTTAAATCAATCTAAAGTATATATGAGTAAACTTGGT
CTGACAGTTACCAATGCTTAATCAGTGAGGCACCTATCTCAGCGATCTGTCTATTTCGTTCATCCATAGT
TGCCTGACTCCCCGTCGTGTAGATAACTACGATACGGGAGGGCTTACCATCTGGCCCCAGTGCTGCAATG
ATACCGCGAGACCCACGCTCACCGGCTCCAGATTTATCAGCAATAAACCAGCCAGCCGGAAGGGCCGAGC
GCAGAAGTGGTCCTGCAACTTTATCCGCCTCCATCCAGTCTATTAATTGTTGCCGGGAAGCTAGAGTAAG
TAGTTCGCCAGTTAATAGTTTGCGCAACGTTGTTGCCATTGCTACAGGCATCGTGGTGTCACGCTCGTCG
TTTGGTATGGCTTCATTCAGCTCCGGTTCCCAACGATCAAGGCGAGTTACATGATCCCCCATGTTGTGCA
AAAAAGCGGTTAGCTCCTTCGGTCCTCCGATCGTTGTCAGAAGTAAGTTGGCCGCAGTGTTATCACTCAT
GGTTATGGCAGCACTGCATAATTCTCTTACTGTCATGCCATCCGTAAGATGCTTTTCTGTGACTGGTGAG
TACTCAACCAAGTCATTCTGAGAATAGTGTATGCGGCGACCGAGTTGCTCTTGCCCGGCGTCAATACGGG
ATAATACCGCGCCACATAGCAGAACTTTAAAAGTGCTCATCATTGGAAAACGTTCTTCGGGGCGAAAACT
CTCAAGGATCTTACCGCTGTTGAGATCCAGTTCGATGTAACCCACTCGTGCACCCAACTGATCTTCAGCA
TCTTTTACTTTCACCAGCGTTTCTGGGTGAGCAAAAACAGGAAGGCAAAATGCCGCAAAAAAGGGAATAA
GGGCGACACGGAAATGTTGAATACTCATACTCTTCCTTTTTCAATGGGTAATAACTGATATAATTAAATT
GAAGCTCTAATTTGTGAGTTTAGTATACATGCATTTACTTATAATACAGTTTTTTAGTTTTGCTGGCCGC
ATCTTCTCAAATATGCTTCCCAGCCTGCTTTTCTGTAACGTTCACCCTCTACCTTAGCATCCCTTCCCTT
TGCAAATAGTCCTCTTCCAACAATAATAATGTCAGATCCTGTAGAGACCACATCATCCACGGTTCTATAC
TGTTGACCCAATGCGTCTCCCTTGTCATCTAAACCCACACCGGGTGTCATAATCAACCAATCGTAACCTT
CATCTCTTCCACCCATGTCTCTTTGAGCAATAAAGCCGATAACAAAATCTTTGTCGCTCTTCGCAATGTC
AACAGTACCCTTAGTATATTCTCCAGTAGATAGGGAGCCCTTGCATGACAATTCTGCTAACATCAAAAGG
CCTCTAGGTTCCTTTGTTACTTCTTCTGCCGCCTGCTTCAAACCGCTAACAATACCTGGGCCCACCACAC
CGTGTGCATTCGTAATGTCTGCCCATTCTGCTATTCTGTATACACCCGCAGAGTACTGCAATTTGACTGT
ATTACCAATGTCAGCAAATTTTCTGTCTTCGAAGAGTAAAAAATTGTACTTGGCGGATAATGCCTTTAGC
GGCTTAACTGTGCCCTCCATGGAAAAATCAGTCAAGATATCCACATGTGTTTTTAGTAAACAAATTTTGG
GACCTAATGCTTCAACTAACTCCAGTAATTCCTTGGTGGTACGAACATCCAATGAAGCACACAAGTTTGT
TTGCTTTTCGTGCATGATATTAAATAGCTTGGCAGCAACAGGACTAGGATGAGTAGCAGCACGTTCCTTA
TATGTAGCTTTCGACATGATTTATCTTCGTTTCCTGCAGGTTTTTGTTCTGTGCAGTTGGGTTAAGAATA
CTGGGCAATTTCATGTTTCTTCAACACTACATATGCGTATATATACCAATCTAAGTCTGTGCTCCTTCCT
TCGTTCTTCCTTCTGTTCGGAGATTACCGAATCAAAAAAATTTCAAGGAAACCGAAATCAAAAAAAAGAA
TAAAAAAAAAATGATGAATTGAAAAGCTAGCTTATCGATGATAAGCTGTCAAACATGAGAATTAATTCCA
CGGACTATAGACTATACCTAGTATACTCCGTCTACTGTACGATACACTTCCGCTCAGGTCCTTGTCCTTT
AACGAGGCCTTACCACTCTTTTGTTACTCTATTGATCCAGCTCAGCAAAGGCAGTGTGATCTAAGATTCT
ATCTTCGCGATGTAGTAAAACTAGCTAGACCGAGAAAGAGACTAGAAATGCAAAAGGCACTTCTACAATG
GCTGCCATCATTATTATCCGATGTGACGCTGCAGCTTCTCAATGATATTCGAATACGCTTTGAGGAGATA
CAGCCTAATATCCGACAAACTGTTTTACAGATTTACGATCGTACTTGTTACCCATCATTGAATTTTGAAC
ATCCGAACCTGGGAGTTTTCCCTGAAACAGATAGTATATTTGAACCTGTATAATAATATATAGTCTAGCG
CTTTACGGAAGACAATGTATGTATTTCGGTTCCTGGAGAAACTATTGCATCTATTGCATAGGTAATCTTG
CACGTCGCATCCCCGGTTCATTTTCTGCGTTTCCATCTTGCACTTCAATAGCATATCTTTGTTAACGAAG
CATCTGTGCTTCATTTTGTAGAACAAAAATGCAACGCGAGAGCGCTAATTTTTCAAACAAAGAATCTGAG
CTGCATTTTTACAGAACAGAAATGCAACGCGAAAGCGCTATTTTACCAACGAAGAATCTGTGCTTCATTT
TTGTAAAACAAAAATGCAACGCGAGAGCGCTAATTTTTCAAACAAAGAATCTGAGCTGCATTTTTACAGA
ACAGAAATGCAACGCGAGAGCGCTATTTTACCAACAAAGAATCTATACTTCTTTTTTGTTCTACAAAAAT
GCATCCCGAGAGCGCTATTTTTCTAACAAAGCATCTTAGATTACTTTTTTTCTCCTTTGTGCGCTCTATA
ATGCAGTCTCTTGATAACTTTTTGCACTGTAGGTCCGTTAAGGTTAGAAGAAGGCTACTTTGGTGTCTAT
TTTCTCTTCCATAAAAAAAGCCTGACTCCACTTCCCGCGTTTACTGATTACTAGCGAAGCTGCGGGTGCA
TTTTTTCAAGATAAAGGCATCCCCGATTATATTCTATACCGATGTGGATTGCGCATACTTTGTGAACAGA
AAGTGATAGCGTTGATGATTCTTCATTGGTCAGAAAATTATGAACGGTTTCTTCTATTTTGTCTCTATAT
ACTACGTATAGGAAATGTTTACATTTTCGTATTGTTTTCGATTCACTCTATGAATAGTTCTTACTACAAT
TTTTTTGTCTAAAGAGTAATACTAGAGATAAACATAAAAAATGTAGAGGTCGAGTTTAGATGCAAGTTCA
AGGAGCGAAAGGTGGATGGGTAGGTTATATAGGGATATAGCACAGAGATATATAGCAAAGAGATACTTTT
GAGCAATGTTTGTGGAAGCGGTATTCGCAATGGGAAGCTCC
[37 nt withheld, positions 6272-6308]
AGATTGTATAAGCAAATATTTAAATTGTAAGCGTTAATATTTTGTTAAAATTCGCGTTAAATTTTTGTTA
AATCAGCTCATTTTTTAACCAATAGGCCGAAATCGGCAAAATCCCTTATAAATCAAAAGAATAGACCGAG
ATAGGGT
[37 nt withheld, positions 6456-6492]
AAAGAACGTGGACTCCAACGTCAAAGG
[49 nt withheld, positions 6520-6568]
T
[91 nt withheld, positions 6570-6660]
G
[124 nt withheld, positions 6662-6785]
GGGGATCGATCCACTAGTCCA
Features (pLannotate 1.2.2; 14 found; start..end, strand, type, name):
      1..442     +  promoter       GAL1 promoter: S. cerevisiae GAL1; inducible promoter, regulated by Gal4
    474..492     +  promoter       T7 promoter: promoter for bacteriophage T7 RNA polymerase
    558..1493    +  CDS            STE2 (fragment): STE2_YEAST - Experimental evidence at protein level: Swiss-Prot protein existence level 1. Receptor for the peptide pheromone alpha factor, the mating factor of yeast. From Saccharomyces cerevisiae (strain ATCC 204508 / S288c) (Baker's yeast).
   1554..1801    +  terminator     CYC1 terminator: S. cerevisiae CYC1; transcription terminator for CYC1
   1813..1866    -  CDS            lacI (fragment): lac repressor; lacI; The lac repressor binds to the lac operator to inhibit transcription in E. coli. This inhibition can be relieved by adding lactose or isopropyl-β-D-thiogalactopyranoside (IPTG).
   2049..2637    -  rep_origin     ori: high-copy-number ColE1/pMB1/pBR322/pUC origin of replication
   2808..3668    -  CDS            AmpR: β-lactamase; bla; confers resistance to ampicillin, carbenicillin, and related antibiotics
   3669..3685    -  promoter       AmpR promoter (fragment): bla
   3764..4567    -  CDS            URA3: orotidine-5'-phosphate decarboxylase, required for uracil biosynthesis; S. cerevisiae URA3; yeast auxotrophic marker, counterselectable with 5-fluoroorotic acid (5-FOA)
   4568..4783    -  promoter       URA3 promoter: S. cerevisiae URA3
   4789..4812    -  promoter       tet promoter (fragment): E. coli promoter for tetracycline efflux protein gene
   4850..5230    +  CDS            RAF1 (fragment): RAF_YEAST - Experimental evidence at transcript level: Swiss-Prot protein existence level 2. Antagonizes transcriptional repression of recombinase FLP by REP1-REP2. May play a role in plasmid partitioning. From Saccharomyces cerevisiae (strain ATCC 204508 / S288c) (Baker's yeast).
   5384..6261    -  rep_origin     2μ ori: yeast 2μ plasmid origin of replication
   6357..6785    -  rep_origin     f1 ori (sequence partly withheld): f1 bacteriophage origin of replication; arrow indicates direction of (+) strand synthesis
