[The description below was written by a language model from this plasmid's Addgene catalogue record and pLannotate feature annotations shown in this document.]
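Description:
pYES2-STE2-1D4 is a yeast expression plasmid built on the pYES2 backbone, an E. coli/S. cerevisiae shuttle vector. In bacteria it replicates from a high-copy ColE1/pUC-type origin and is selected with ampicillin through the β-lactamase gene. In yeast it is maintained episomally by the 2μ origin and selected by uracil prototrophy through the URA3 marker with its own promoter, which can also be counterselected with 5-FOA. An f1 origin is present for single-stranded DNA production. The short lacI, tet promoter and RAF1 fragments in the annotation appear to be backbone remnants, with RAF1 part of the 2μ-derived segment, rather than functional elements.

The payload is the S. cerevisiae STE2 gene, which encodes the G protein-coupled receptor for the α-factor mating pheromone. It sits between the galactose-inducible, Gal4-regulated GAL1 promoter and the CYC1 transcription terminator. A T7 promoter lies just upstream of the coding sequence and could support in vitro transcription. The catalogue lists two cysteine substitutions, C59S and C252A. The annotated STE2 match is marked as a fragment of about 0.94 kb within an insert given as about 1.04 kb, so the receptor may not be full length, although the record does not describe any truncation. The "1D4" in the name suggests a 1D4 epitope tag, commonly used for affinity purification of membrane proteins, but no tag is listed in the fields or feature table. The stated purpose is galactose-driven expression of this mutant receptor in budding yeast; the record does not specify any downstream application.
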