Addgene plasmid #133424: pYES2-STE2-1D4
Purpose: Mutant yeast STE2 coding sequence in vector for expression in yeast S. cerevisiae, with Gal1 promoter.
Depositing lab: Gerhard Wagner. Depositing organization: Harvard Medical School.
Backbone
  Vector backbone: pYES2
  Backbone size w/o insert (bp): 5900
  Vector type: Yeast Expression
Growth in bacteria
  Bacterial resistance: Ampicillin, 100 μg/mL
  Growth temperature: 37°C
  Growth strain: DH5alpha
  Copy number: Unknown
Gene/Insert
  Gene/Insert name: STE2
  Species: S. cerevisiae (budding yeast)
  Insert size (bp): 1040
  Mutation: C59S, C252A
  Entrez Gene: STE2 (a.k.a. YFL026W)
  Cloning method: Restriction Enzyme; 5′ cloning site Unknown (unknown if destroyed); 3′ cloning site unknown (unknown if destroyed)
  Sequencing primers: 5′ unknown
Terms and licenses: Academic/Nonprofit Terms; Industry Terms: Not Available to Industry
Depositor comments: HMS clone ID number: ScCD00063806.
How to cite: pYES2-STE2-1D4 was a gift from Gerhard Wagner (Addgene plasmid # 133424 ; http://n2t.net/addgene:133424 ; RRID:Addgene_133424)
