>Addgene plasmid #133424 | pYES2-STE2-1D4 | depositor partial sequence | sequence record 256404 | Insert
TGTAATACGACTCACTATAGGGAATATTAAGCTTGGTACCGAGCTCGGATCCACTAGTAACGGCCGCCAG
TGTGCTGGAATTCATAATGTCTGATGCGGCTCCTTCATTGAGCAATCTATTTTATGATCCAACGTATAAT
CCTGGTCAAAGCACCATTAACTACACTTCCATATATGGGAATGGATCTACCATCACTTTCGATGAGTTGC
AAGGTTTAGTTAACAGTACTGTTACTCAGGCCATTATGTTTGGTGTCAGATGTGGTGCAGCTGCTTTGAC
TTTGATTGTCATGTGGATGACATCGAGAAGCAGAAAAACGCCGATTTTCATTATCAACCAAGTTTCATTG
TTTTTAATCATTTTGCATTCTGCACTCTATTTTAAATATTTACTGTCTAATTACTCTTCAGTGACTTACG
CTCTCACCGGATTTCCTCAGTTCATCAGTAGAGGTGACGTTCATGTTTATGGTGCTACAAATATAATTCA
AGTCCTTCTTGTGGCTTCTATTGAGACTTCACTGGTGTTTCAGATAAAAGTTATTTTCACAGGCGACAAC
TTCAAAAGGATAGGTTTGATGCTGACGTCGATATCTTTCACTTTAGGGATTGCTACAGTTACCATGTATT
TTGTAAGCGCTGTTAAAGGTATGATTGTGACTTATAATGATGTTAGTGCCACCCAAGATAAATACTTCAA
TGCATCCACAATTTTACTTGCATCCTCAATAAACTTTATGTCATTTGTCCTGGTAGTTAAATTGATTTTA
GCTATTAGATCAAGAAGATTCCTTGGTCTCAAGCAGTTCGATAGTTTCCATATTTTACTCATAATGTCAT
GTCAATCTTTGTTGGTTCCATCGATAATATTCATCCTCGCATACAGTTTGAAACCAAACCAGGGAACAGA
TGTCTTGACTACTGTTGCAACATTACTTGCTGTATTGTCTTTACCATTATCATCAATGTGGGCCACGGCT
GCTAATAATGCGTCGTCGACCACCGTCTCCAAGACAGAGACCAGCCAAGTGGCGCCTGCC
